>Addgene plasmid #174953 | pMSR:MSMEG_0949:Dendra | addgene full sequence | sequence record 345466 | Addgene NGS Result
CATGAAGGACCGTACGAAGATGAACAAGGGCCCCGAGGCATTCCTGGTGACCACGACGCAGGGCAACCGG
CTGTCGAAGTCCGCGTTCACCAAGTCGCTGAAGCGTGGCTACGCCAAGATCGGTCGGCCGGAACTCCGCA
TCCACGACCTCCGCGCTGTCGGCGCTACGTTCGCCGCTCAGGCAGGTGCGACGACCAAGGAGCTGATGGC
CCGTCTCGGTCACACGACTCCTAGGATGGCGATGAAGTACCAGATGGCGTCTGAGGCCCGCGACGAGGCT
ATCGCTGAGGCGATGTCCAAGCTGGCCAAGACCTCCTGAAACGCAAAAAGCCCCCCTCCCAAGGACACTG
AGTCCTAAAGAGGGGGGTTTCTTGTCAGTACGCGAAGAACCACGCCTGGCCGCGAGCGCCAGCACCGCCG
CTCTGTGCGGAGACCTGGGCACCAGCCCCGCCGCCGCCAGGAGCATTGCCGTTCCCGCCAGAAATCTAGA
CGGTGACCACAACGCGCCCGCTTTGATCGGGGACGTCGAAATATTGGATCGTCGGCACCGTCACGGCCGT
GGGAGGCGGCACGATCCGCGACGTGATGATCGGCCGCATCCCCACGGTGCTGCGCAGTGAGCTCTACGCC
ATCCCGGCGTTGATCTGTGCGTTCGCACGCACAGGCCCGGTGTGAGAAGGGTCTCTGACGAGCGGGAGAA
CTCCCTATCAGTGATAGAGTTTGTCCTCCCTATCAGTGATAGATAGGCTTAAGGAGTAATACGACTCACT
ATAGGGAGAAGGAGGCCATTATGACTGATGAGGCCGGGGAGGCTCGCGGGGCTCAGGAGCTCGGCGGCGA
GGCCAGTGCCGAGGTGGCCGTCACCGACCTGCAGGCCGAGCAGACACCTCCACCGAGCGCTCCTCCGCCG
GACCTGACCGCCGCGGCGTTCTTCGACGTCGACAACACCCTGGTGCAAGGCTCGTCGCTGGTGCACTTCG
CGCGCGGCCTGGCGGCCAGGAAGTACTTCACCTACCGCGACATCCTAGGCATCGCATATGCGCAGGCCAA
ATTCCAGCTGACCGGCAAGGAGAACAGCGACGACGTCGCCGCGGGCCGGCGCAAGGCGCTCGCATTCATC
GAGGGCCGGTCGACCGCCGAACTGGTCGCGCTCGGCGAGGAGATCTACGACGAGATCATCGCCGACAAGA
TCTGGCCCGGCACCCGCGCGCTGGCCCAGATGCACCTCGACGCCGGTCAGCAGGTCTGGCTGGTCACCGC
GACGCCCTACGAGCTGGCGGCCACGATCGCCAAGCGGCTGGGCTTCACGGGCGCACTGGGCACGGTCGCG
GAGTCGGTCGACGGCGTCTTCACCGGGCGTCTGGTGGGCGACATCCTGCACGGCACCGGCAAGGCGCACG
CCGTGCGCTCGCTGGCGATCCGCGAGGGTCTGAACCTGCGCCGCTGCACGGCCTACTCCGACAGCTTCAA
CGACGTGCCCATGCTGTCGCTCGTCGGCACCGCGGTCGCGATCAACCCGGACGCCGCGCTGCGCGACGTC
GCGCGGGAACGCGGCTGGGAGATCCGCGACTTCCGCACGGCCCGCAAAGCGGCCCGCATCGGTGTGCCGT
CCGCGCTGGCCCTAGGGGCGCTCGGCGGCGCGCTGGCCGCGGTGGCCTCCCGCCGCCATGACCTTCGCAA
GCTTGGTGCGGCCGCGGGCAACACGCCTGGCATCAATCTGATCAAGGAGGACATGCGTGTCAAGGTGCAT
ATGGAGGGCAACGTGAACGGTCACGCCTTCGTGATCGAGGGGGAGGGTAAGGGTAAGCCTTACGAAGGGA
CCCAGACCGCCAACCTCACCGTCAAGGAGGGCGCCCCTCTCCCATTCTCGTACGATATCCTCACTACCGC
GGTGCATTACGGGAACCGCGTGTTCACCAAGTACCCCGAGGATATCCCTGACTACTTCAAGCAGAGCTTC
CCGGAGGGATACTCCTGGGAGCGGACGATGACCTTCGAAGACAAGGGTATCTGTACGATCCGCAGCGACA
TCTCGCTGGAAGGGGACTGTTTCTTCCAGAACGTCCGTTTCAAGGGGACCAACTTTCCGCCGAACGGCCC
GGTCATGCAGAAGAAGACCCTCAAGTGGGAGCCGAGCACGGAGAAGCTGCACGTTCGGGACGGCCTCCTG
GTCGGCAACATCAACATGGCGCTGCTGCTGGAAGGCGGCGGCCACTACCTATGCGACTTCAAGACCACGT
ACAAAGCGAAGAAGGTCGTCCAGCTGCCCGACGCGCACTTCGTGGACCACCGCATCGAAATCCTGGGGAA
CGATTCGGACTACAACAAGGTCAAGTTGTACGAGCACGCTGTGGCACGCTATAGCCCGCTCCCGTCGCAG
GTCTGGTTCGAAGGCGGCGGCGGGGAGAACCTGTATTTCCAGGACTACAAGGACGACGACGACAAGTGAT
TTAAATAACCCCTTGGGGCCTCTAAACGGGTCTTGAGGGGTTTTTTGTTAACTAGCGTACGATCGAATTC
CTGCAGCTCACGGTAACTGATGCCGTATTTGCAGTACCAGCGTACGGCCCACAGAATGATGTCACGCTGA
AAATGCCGGCCTTTGAATGGGTTCATGTGCAGCTCCATCAGCAAAAGGGGATGATAAGTTTATCACCACC
GACTATTTGCAACAGTGCCGTTGATCGTGCTATGATCGACTGATGTCATCAGCGGTGGAGTGCAATGTCG
TGCAATACGAATGGCGAAAAGCCGAGCTCATCGGTCAGCTTCTCAACCTTGGGGTTACCCCCGGCGGTGT
GCTGCTGGTCCACAGCTCCTTCCGTAGCGTCCGGCCCCTCGAAGATGGGCCACTTGGACTGATCGAGGCC
CTGCGTGCTACGCTGGGTCCGGGAGGGACGCTCGTCATGCCCTCGTGGTCAGGTCTGGACGACGAGCCGT
TCGATCCTGCCACGTCGCCCGTTACACCGGACCTTGGAGTTGTCTCTGACACATTCTGGCGCCTGCCAAA
TGTAAAGCGCAGCGCCCATCCATTTGCCTTTGCGGCAGCGGGGCCACAGGCAGAGCAGATCATCTCTGAT
CCATTGCCCCTGCCACCTTACTCGCCTGCAAGCCCGGTCGCCCGTGTCCATGAACTCGATGGGCAGGTAC
TTCTCCTCGGCGTGGGACACGATGCCAACACGACGCTGCATCTTGCCGAGTTGATGGCAAAGGTTCCCTA
TGGGGTGCCGAGACACTGCACCATTCTTCAGGATGGCAAGTTGGTACGCGTCGATTATCTCGAGAATGAC
CACTGCTGTGAGCGCTTTGCCTTGGCGGACAGGTGGCTCAAGGAGAAGAGCCTTCAGAAGGAAGGTCCAG
TCGGTCATGCCTTTGCTCGGTTGATCCGCTCCCGCGACATTGTGGCGACAGCCCTGGGTCAACTGGGCCG
AGATCCGTTGATCTTCCTGCATCCGCCAGAGGCGGGATGCGAAGAATGCGATGCCGCTCGCCAGTCGATT
GGCTGAGCTCATGAGCGGAGAACGAGATGACGTTGGAGGGGCAAGGTCGCGCTGATTGCTGGGGCAACAC
GGGGGATCCACTAGTTCCATGAGCGTCAGACCCCGTAGAAAAGATCAAAGGATCTTCTTGAGATCCTTTT
TTTCTGCGCGTAATCTGCTGCTTGCAAACAAAAAAACCACCGCTACCAGCGGTGGTTTGTTTGCCGGATC
AAGAGCTACCAACTCTTTTTCCGAAGGTAACTGGCTTCAGCAGAGCGCAGATACCAAATACTGTCCTTCT
AGTGTAGCCGTAGTTAGGCCACCACTTCAAGAACTCTGTAGCACCGCCTACATACCTCGCTCTGCTAATC
CTGTTACCAGTGGCTGCTGCCAGTGGCGATAAGTCGTGTCTTACCGGGTTGGACTCAAGACGATAGTTAC
CGGATAAGGCGCAGCGGTCGGGCTGAACGGGGGGTTCGTGCACACAGCCCAGCTTGGAGCGAACGACCTA
CACCGAACTGAGATACCTACAGCGTGAGCTATGAGAAAGCGCCACGCTTCCCGAGGGGAGAAAGGCGGAC
AGGTATCCGGTAAGCGGCAGGGTCGGAACAGGAGAGCGCACGAGGGAGCTTCCAGGGGGAAACGCCTGGT
ATCTTTATAGTCCTGTCGGGTTTCGCCACCTCTGACTTGAGCGTCGATTTTTGTGATGCTCGTCAGGGGG
GCGGAGCCTATGGAAAAACGCCAGCAACGCGGCCTTTTTACGGTTCCTGGCCTTTTGCTGGCCTTTTGCT
CACATGTTCTTTCCTGCGTTATCCCCTGATTCTGTGGATAACCGTATTACCGCCTTTGAGTGAGCTGATA
CCGCTCGCCGCAGCCGAACGACCGAGCGCAACGCGTGCGGCCGCGGTACCCGGGGATCCTCTAGAGTCGA
CCACCAAGGGCACCATCTCTGCTTGGGCCACCCCGTTGGCCGCAGCCAGCTCGCTGAGAGCCGTGAACGA
CAGGGCGAACGCCAGCCCGCCGACGGCGAGGGTTCCGACCGCTGCAACTCCCGGTGCAACCTTGTCCCGG
TCTATTCTCTTCACTGCACCAGCTCCAATCTGGTGTGAATGCCCCTCGTCTGTTCGCGCAGGCGGGGGGC
TCTATTCGTTTGTCAGCATCGAAAGTAGCCAGATCAGGGATGCGTTGCAACCGCGTATGCCCAGGTCAGA
AGAGTCGCACAAGAGTTGCAGACCCCTGGAAAGAAAAATGGCCAGAGGGCGAAAACACCCTCTGACCAGC
GGAGCGGGCGACGGGAATCGAACCCGCGTAGCTAGTTTGGAAGAATGGGTGTCTGCCGACCACATATGGG
CCGGTCAAGATAGGTTTTTACCCCCTCTCGGCTGCATCCTCTAAGTGGAAAGAAATTGCAGGTCGTAGAA
GCGCGTTGAAGCCTGAGAGTTGCACAGGAGTTGCAACCCGGTAGCCTTGTTCACGACGAGAGGAGACCTA
GTTGGCACGTCGCGGATGGGGATCGCTGAAGACTCAGCGCAGCGGGAGGATCCAAGCCTCATACGTCAAC
CCGCAGGACGGTGTGAGGTACTACGCGCTGCAGACCTACGACAACAAGATGGACGCCGAAGCCTGGCTCG
CGGGCGAGAAGCGGCTCATCGAGATGGAGACCTGGACCCCTCCACAGGACCGGGCGAAGAAGGCAGCCGC
CAGCGCCATCACGCTGGAGGAGTACACCCGGAAGTGGCTCGTGGAGCGCGACCTCGCAGACGGCACCAGG
GATCTGTACAGCGGGCACGCGGAGCGCCGCATCTACCCGGTGCTAGGTGAAGTGGCGGTCACAGAGATGA
CGCCAGCTCTGGTGCGTGCGTGGTGGGCCGGGATGGGTAGGAAGCACCCGACTGCCCGCCGGCATGCCTA
CAACGTCCTCCGGGCGGTGATGAACACAGCGGTCGAGGACAAGCTGATCGCAGAGAACCCGTGCCGGATC
GAGCAGAAGGCAGCCGATGAGCGCGACGTAGAGGCGCTGACGCCTGAGGAGCTGGACATCGTCGCCGCTG
AGATCTTCGAGCACTACCGGATCGCGGCATACATCCTGGCGTGGACGAGCCTCCGGTTCGGAGAGCTGAT
CGAGCTTCGCCGCAAGGACATCGTGGACGACGGCATGACGATGAAGCTCCGGGTGCGCCGTGGCGCTTCC
CGCGTGGGGAACAAGATCGTCGTTGGCAACGCCAAGACCGTCCGGTCGAAGCGTCCTGTGACGGTTCCGC
CTCACGTCGCGGAGATGATCCGAGCGCA
Features (pLannotate 1.2.2; 14 found; start..end, strand, type, name):
    378..482     -  CDS            32 (fragment): VG32_BPML5 - Protein predicted: Swiss-Prot protein existence level 4. From Mycobacterium phage L5 (Mycobacteriophage L5).
    538..642     +  CDS            Y4104_STRCO (fragment): Protein inferred from homology: Swiss-Prot protein existence level 3. From Streptomyces coelicolor (strain ATCC BAA-471 / A3(2) / M145).
    700..719     +  promoter       tight TRE promoter (fragment): Tet-responsive promoter PTight, consisting of seven tet operator sequences followed by the minimal CMV promoter
    726..743     +  promoter       tight TRE promoter (fragment): Tet-responsive promoter PTight, consisting of seven tet operator sequences followed by the minimal CMV promoter
    757..775     +  promoter       T7 promoter: promoter for bacteriophage T7 RNA polymerase
    839..1669    +  CDS            serB1 (fragment): SERB1_MYCTU - Experimental evidence at protein level: Swiss-Prot protein existence level 1. Likely catalyzes the dephosphorylation of O-phospho-L-serine into L-serine. From Mycobacterium tuberculosis (strain ATCC 25618 / H37Rv).
   1700..2386    +  CDS            Dendra2: Dendra2 is a photoconvertible green fluorescent protein published in 2006, derived from Dendronephthya sp.. It has high acid sensitivity.
   2426..2446    +  CDS            FLAG (fragment): FLAG® epitope tag, followed by an enterokinase cleavage site
   2455..2497    +  terminator     T7 terminator (fragment): transcription terminator for bacteriophage T7 RNA polymerase
   2703..3503    +  CDS            ApmR: aminoglycoside 3-N-acetyltransferase type IV ; aac(3)IV; confers resistance to apramycin (Paget and Davies, 1996)
   3570..3587    -  misc_feature   MCS (fragment): pBluescript multiple cloning site
   3628..4216    +  rep_origin     ori: high-copy-number ColE1/pMB1/pBR322/pUC origin of replication
   4384..4412    +  misc_feature   MCS (fragment): pUC18/19 multiple cloning site
   4972..316     +  CDS            33 (across the origin): VINT_BPML5 - Also known as int. Protein inferred from homology: Swiss-Prot protein existence level 3. Integrase is necessary for integration of the phage into the host genome by site-specific recombination. From Mycobacterium phage L5 (Mycobacteriophage L5).
