[The description below was written by a language model from this plasmid's Addgene catalogue record and pLannotate feature annotations shown in this document.]
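Description:
pMSR:MSMEG_0949:Dendra is a 5.8 kb integrating mycobacterial expression vector built on the pMSR:Dendra backbone, part of a systems resource for studying Mycobacterium smegmatis genes. It is propagated in E. coli at high copy through a ColE1/pUC-type origin and selected with apramycin via the aac(3)IV acetyltransferase gene. The plasmid has no annotated mycobacterial replication origin. Instead it carries the mycobacteriophage L5 integrase gene (annotated across the sequence origin) along with adjacent L5-derived sequence, which supports site-specific recombination into the L5 attachment site of the mycobacterial chromosome, giving stable single-copy maintenance.

The payload is the M. smegmatis open reading frame MSMEG_0949, inserted by ligation-independent cloning. The annotation tool matches it by homology to M. tuberculosis SerB1, a probable phosphoserine phosphatase, though the catalogue entry itself does not assign a function. The gene is fused at its C terminus through a Gly-Ala linker to Dendra2, a green-to-red photoconvertible fluorescent protein, followed by a single FLAG epitope. Transcription in mycobacteria comes from the pmycTetO promoter. The short hits labelled as "tight TRE promoter" fragments most likely reflect its tet operator sites rather than any mammalian element, and these operators would allow tetracycline-regulated control where a Tet repressor is present. A T7 promoter immediately upstream of the insert and a T7 terminator fragment downstream of the tag allow the same fusion to be expressed in E. coli strains supplying T7 RNA polymerase.

The stated purpose is production of a C-terminal fluorescent fusion. This suits localisation and photoconversion imaging of the protein in live mycobacteria, while the FLAG tag offers a handle for immunodetection or affinity purification.
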