Addgene plasmid #174953: pMSR:MSMEG_0949:Dendra
Purpose: C-term fluorescent fusion
Depositing lab: Keith Derbyshire & Joseph Wade. Depositing organization: Wadsworth Center, New York State Department of Health. Publication: A Mycobacterial Systems Resource for the Research Community. Judd JA, Canestrari J, Clark R, Joseph A, Lapierre P, Lasek-Nesselquist E, Mir M, Palumbo M, Smith C, Stone M, Upadhyay A, Wirth SE, Dedrick RM, Meier CG, Russell DA, Dills A, Dove E, Kester J, Wolf ID, Zhu J, Rubin ER, Fortune S, Hatfull GF, Gray TA, Wade JT, Derbyshire KM. mBio. 2021 Mar 2;12(2). pii: mBio.02401-20. doi: 10.1128/mBio.02401-20. PubMed 33653882.
Backbone
  Vector backbone: pMSR:Dendra
  Vector type: Bacterial Expression ; Integrating Mycobacterial Expression Vector attL5. T7 expression in E. coli
Growth in bacteria
  Bacterial resistance: Apramycin, 25 μg/mL
  Growth temperature: 37°C
  Growth strain: DH5alpha
  Copy number: High Copy
Gene/Insert
  Gene/Insert name: MSMEG_0949
  Species: M. smegmatis
  Promoter: pmycTetO
  Tag / fusion protein: Gly-Ala Linker/Dendra2/1x Flag Tag (C terminal on insert)
  Cloning method: Ligation Independent Cloning
  Sequencing primers: 5′ TGATAGAGTTTGTCCTCCCTATCAG; 3′ TCCATATGCACCTTGACACG
Resource information
  A portion of this plasmid was derived from a plasmid made by: CP000480.1
Terms and licenses: Academic/Nonprofit Terms; Industry Terms: Not Available to Industry
Depositor comments: 5' cloning site: AseI (destroyed), 3' cloning site: HindIII (not destroyed)
How to cite: pMSR:MSMEG_0949:Dendra was a gift from Keith Derbyshire & Joseph Wade (Addgene plasmid # 174953 ; http://n2t.net/addgene:174953 ; RRID:Addgene_174953)
