>Addgene plasmid #174953 | pMSR:MSMEG_0949:Dendra | depositor partial sequence | sequence record 339347 | partial
ATGACTGATGAGGCCGGGGAGGCTCGCGGGGCTCAGGAGCTCGGCGGCGAGGCCAGTGCCGAGGTGGCCG
TCACCGACCTGCAGGCCGAGCAGACACCTCCACCGAGCGCTCCTCCGCCGGACCTGACCGCCGCGGCGTT
CTTCGACGTCGACAACACCCTGGTGCAAGGCTCGTCGCTGGTGCACTTCGCGCGCGGCCTGGCGGCCAGG
AAGTACTTCACCTACCGCGACATCCTAGGCATCGCATATGCGCAGGCCAAATTCCAGCTGACCGGCAAGG
AGAACAGCGACGACGTCGCCGCGGGCCGGCGCAAGGCGCTCGCATTCATCGAGGGCCGGTCGACCGCCGA
ACTGGTCGCGCTCGGCGAGGAGATCTACGACGAGATCATCGCCGACAAGATCTGGCCCGGCACCCGCGCG
CTGGCCCAGATGCACCTCGACGCCGGTCAGCAGGTCTGGCTGGTCACCGCGACGCCCTACGAGCTGGCGG
CCACGATCGCCAAGCGGCTGGGCTTCACGGGCGCACTGGGCACGGTCGCGGAGTCGGTCGACGGCGTCTT
CACCGGGCGTCTGGTGGGCGACATCCTGCACGGCACCGGCAAGGCGCACGCCGTGCGCTCGCTGGCGATC
CGCGAGGGTCTGAACCTGCGCCGCTGCACGGCCTACTCCGACAGCTTCAACGACGTGCCCATGCTGTCGC
TCGTCGGCACCGCGGTCGCGATCAACCCGGACGCCGCGCTGCGCGACGTCGCGCGGGAACGCGGCTGGGA
GATCCGCGACTTCCGCACGGCCCGCAAAGCGGCCCGCATCGGTGTGCCGTCCGCGCTGGCCCTAGGGGCG
CTCGGCGGCGCGCTGGCCGCGGTGGCCTCCCGCCGCCATGACCTTCGC
